>Addgene plasmid #190426 | JAB3616 | addgene full sequence | sequence record 391175 | Addgene NGS Result
CCCCGGAATTAGACTCTTGGCAGGATATATTGTGGTGTAACGTTAAGCTTTGGTTGTCGACGAGTCAGTA
ATAAACGGCGTCAAAGTGGTTGCAGCCGGCACACACGAGTCGTGTTTATCAACTCAAAGCACAAATACTT
TTCCTCAACCTAAAAATAAGGCAATTAGCCAAAAACAACTTTGCGTGTAAACAACGCTCAATACACGTGT
CATTTTATTATTAGCTATTGCTTCACCGCCTTAGCTTTCTCGTGACCTAGTCGTCCTCGTCTTTTCTTCT
TCTTCTTCTATAAAACAATACCCAAAGAGCTCTTCTTCTTCACAATTCAGATTTCAATTTCTCAAAATCT
TAAAAACTTTCTCTCAATTCTCTCTACCGTGATCAAGGTAAATTTCTGTGTTCCTTATTCTCTCAAAATC
TTCGATTTTGTTTTCGTTCGATCCCAATTTCGTATATGTTCTTTGGTTTAGATTCTGTTAATCTTAGATC
GTAGACGATTTTCTGGGTTTGATCGTTAGATATCATCTTAATTCTCGATTAGGGTTTCATAGATATCATC
CGATTTGTTCAAATAATTTGAGTTTTGTCGAATAATTACTCTTCGATTTGTGATTTCTATCTAGATCTGG
TGTTAGTTTCTAGTTTGTGCGATCGAATTTGTCGATTAATCTGAGTTTTTCTGATTAACAGCACCATGGC
AAAGGATGTGGAAGCCGTTCCCGGAGAAGGATTTCAGACAAGAGACTATCAAGATCCGCCACCAGCTCCG
TTTATTGATGGAGCGGAGCTAAAGAAGTGGTCTTTCTACAGAGCAGTTATCGCAGAGTTCGTAGCCACTC
TCCTCTTCTTATACATCACCGTTTTGACAGTCATCGGTTACAAGATTCAGTCCGATACTGATGCCGGTGG
CGTAGATTGCGGCGGAGTTGGAATCCTCGGTATCGCTTGGGCCTTTGGTGGTATGATCTTCATCCTCGTC
TACTGCACCGCCGGTATCTCTGGTGGTCACATTAACCCAGCGGTGACATTTGGGCTATTCTTGGCACGTA
AAGTGTCGTTACCTAGGGCCCTATTGTACATAATCGCTCAGTGTTTGGGTGCGATTTGTGGAGTTGGTTT
TGTCAAAGCCTTCCAAAGCTCTTACTACACCCGTTACGGAGGTGGAGCCAACTCTCTAGCCGATGGCTAC
AGCACAGGGACCGGTCTAGCCGCAGAGATCATTGGTACTTTCGTTCTTGTCTACACCGTATTCTCTGCCA
CTGACCCCAAACGTAGTGCCAGAGACTCCCACGTTCCGGTGTTGGCGCCACTTCCAATCGGATTTGCCGT
GTTCATGGTACATTTGGCTACCATTCCCATTACCGGAACCGGAATTAACCCGGCAAGGAGTTTCGGAGCT
GCCGTAATCTACAACAAGAGCAAGCCATGGGATGACCACTGGATATTTTGGGTTGGACCATTCATTGGAG
CTGCGATAGCTGCATTCTACCACCAATTCGTTCTAAGAGCTTCAGGTTCTAAGTCTCTTGGATCATTCAG
AAGTGCTGCCAACGTCGGATCCATGGTGAGCAAGGGCGAGGAGGATAACATGGCCATCATCAAGGAGTTC
ATGCGCTTCAAGGTGCACATGGAGGGCTCCGTGAACGGCCACGAGTTCGAGATCGAGGGCGAGGGCGAGG
GCCGCCCCTACGAGGGCACCCAGACCGCCAAGCTGAAGGTGACCAAGGGTGGCCCCCTGCCCTTCGCCTG
GGACATCCTGTCCCCTCAGTTCATGTACGGCTCCAAGGCCTACGTGAAGCACCCCGCCGACATCCCCGAC
TACTTGAAGCTGTCCTTCCCCGAGGGCTTCAAGTGGGAGCGCGTGATGAACTTCGAGGACGGCGGCGTGG
TGACCGTGACCCAGGACTCCTCCCTGCAGGACGGCGAGTTCATCTACAAGGTGAAGCTGCGCGGCACCAA
CTTCCCCTCCGACGGCCCCGTAATGCAGAATAAGACCATGGGCTGGGAGGCCTCCTCCGAGCGGATGTAC
CCCGAGGACGGCGCCCTGAAGGGCGAGATCAAGCAGAGGCTGAAGCTGAAGGACGGCGGCCACTACGACG
CTGAGGTCAAGACCACCTACAAGGCCAAGAAGCCCGTGCAGCTGCCCGGCGCCTACAACGTCAACATCAA
GTTGGACATCACCTCCCACAACGAGGACTACACCATCGTGGAACAGTACGAACGCGCCGAGGGCCGCCAC
TCCACCGGCGGCATGGAGGAGCTGTACAAGTAAAGCGGCCGCCCGGCTGCAGATCGTTCAAACATTTGGC
AATAAAGTTTCTTAAGATTGAATCCTGTTGCCGGTCTTGCGATGATTATCATATAATTTCTGTTGAATTA
CGTTAAGCATGTAATAATTAACATGTAATGCATGACGTTATTTATGAGATGGGTTTTTATGATTAGAGTC
CCGCAATTATACATTTAATACGCGATAGAAAACAAAATATAGCGCGCAAACTAGGATAAATTATCGCGCG
CGGTGTCATCTATGTTACTAGATCGGGGCGCGCCCTCGAGGGTCTCTAATGGGTCCCCAGATTTGCCTTT
TCAATTTCAGAAAGAATGCTAACCCACAGATGGTTAGAGAGGCTTACGCAGCAGCTCTCATCAAGACGAT
CTACCCGAGCAATAATCTCCAGGAAATCAAATACCTTCCCAAGAAGGTTAAAGATGCAGTCAAAAGATTC
AGGACTAACTGCATCAAGAACACAGAGAAAGATATATTTCTCAAGATCAGAAGTACTATTCCAGTATGGA
CGATTCAAGGCTTGCTTCACAAACCAAGGCAAGTAATAGAGATTGGAGTCTCTAAAAAGGTAGTTCCCAC
TGAATCAAAGGCCATGGAGTCAAAGATTCAAATAGAGGACCTAACAGAACTCGCCGTAAAGACTGGCGAA
CAGTTCATACAGAGTCTCTTACGACTCAATGACAAGAAGAAAATCTTCGTCAACATGGTGGAGCACGACA
CACTTGTCTACTCCAAAAATATCAAAGATACAGTCTCAGAAGACCAAAGGGCAATTGAGACTTTTCAACA
AAGGGTAATATCCGGAAACCTCCTCGGATTCCATTGCCCAGCTATCTGTCACTTTATTGTGAAGATAGTG
GAAAAGGAAGGTGGCTCCTACAAATGCCATCATTGCGATAAAGGAAAGGCCATCGTTGAAGATGCCTCTG
CCGACAGTGGTCCCAAAGATGGACCCCCACCCACGAGGAGCATCGTGGAAAAAGAAGACGTTCCAACCAC
GTCTTCAAAGCAAGTGGATTGATGTGATATCTCCACTGACGTAAGGGATGACGCACAATCCCACTATCCT
TCGCAAGATAGATAATTCTATATAAACTCTATCACTGATAGAGTGGAGAGAACACGGGGGACTCTAGACA
CCATGGTGAGTAAAGGAGAAGAACTTTTCACTGGAGTTGTCCCAATTCTTGTTGAATTAGATGGTGATGT
TAATGGGCACAAATTTTCTGTCAGTGGAGAGGGTGAAGGTGATGCAACATACGGAAAACTTACCCTTAAA
TTTATTTGCACTACTGGAAAACTACCTGTTCCATGGCCAACCCTGGTCACCACCCTGACCTACGTAAGTT
TCTGCTTCTACCTTTGATATATATATAATAATTATCATTAATTAGTAGTAATATAATATTTCAAATATTT
TTTTCAAAATAAAAGAATGTAGTATATAGCAATTGCTTTTCTGTAGTTTATAAGTGTGTATATTTTAATT
TATAACTTTTCTAATATATGACCAAAATTTGTTGATGTGCAGGGCGTGCAGTGCTTCTCCCGTTACCCTG
ATCATATGAAGCGGCACGACTTCTTCAAGAGCGCCATGCCTGAGGGATACGTGCAGGAGAGGACCATCTT
CTTCAAGGACGACGGGAACTACAAGACACGTGCTGAAGTCAAGTTTGAGGGTGACACCCTCGTCAACAGG
ATCGAGCTTAAGGGAATCGATTTCAAGGAGGACGGAAACATCCTCGGCCACAAGTTGGAATACAACTACA
ACTCCCACAACGTATACATCATGGCCGACAAGCAAAAGAACGGCATCAAAGCCAACTTCAAGACCCGCCA
CAACATCGAGGACGGCGGCGTGCAACTCGCTGATCATTATCAACAAAATACTCCAATTGGCGATGGCCCT
GTCCTTTTACCAGACAACCATTACCTGTCCACACAATCTGCCCTTTCGAAAGATCCCAACGAAAAGAGAG
ATCACATGGTCCTTCTTGAGTTTGTAACAGCTGCTGGGATTACACATGGCATGGATGAACTATACAAATA
ATGTCAAGCCATTCTCTCGCAGATGATGTTCACTTTGTGTTTTACTTCCTTTATGCATTCACAGCAATAA
AAGAAAGAAATCTCCATCGCTTTTGGTTTTCTTCTCTGTCTTAAGTTAGTCGTTTTCGTGTCTAATCTAT
TACTTATCATTGTAATAGACTCTTCTTCTATTGAGATTTGAATATAAACTAAAACACATTCCATTTTACT
GTGTTCTCAACATTCAGAATGCAAACGGACTAACCGTAGTGACTCGGCTTATCGATCTGGATTTTAGTAC
TGGATTTTGGTTTTAGGAATTAGAAATTTTATTGATAGAAGTATTTTACAAATACAAATACATACTAAGG
GTTTCTTATATGCTCAACACATGAGCGAAACCCTATAAGAACCCTAATTTCCCTTATCGGGAAACTACTC
ACACATTATTTATGGAGAAAATAGAGAGAGATAGATTTGTAGAGAGAGACTGGTGATTTCAGCGTACCGA
CACTAAACCTTCCTCTTCTTCTTCGGGCTGCCGGACTCGCACTTCAGCTGTTTTTCGAGGCCACAGATGA
TCAGCTCGAGGCCGAACAGAAAGGCGGGCTCGGCGCCCTGATGATCGAACAGCTCAATGGCCTGTCTCAG
CAGAGGGGGCATGCTGTCGGTGGTGGGTGTCTCTCTTTCCTCTTTGGCGACCTGGTGTTCCTGATCTTCC
AGCACGCAGCCCAGTGTAAAGTGGCCCACGGCGCTCAGGGCGTACAGGGCATTTTCCAGGCTGAAGCCCT
GCTGGCACAGGAAGGCCAGCTGGTTTTCCAGTGTCTCGTACTGCTTCTCGGTAGGTCTGGTGCCCAGGTG
CACTTTGGCGCCATCCCGGTGGGACAGCAGAGCGCATCTGAAGCTCTTGGCGTTGTTCCGCAGGAAATCC
TGCCAGCTCTCGCCTTCCAGGGGGCAAAAGTGGGTGTGGTGCCGGTCCAGCATCTCGATGGCCAGGGCGT
CCAGCAGGGCTCTCTTGTTCTTCACGTGCCAGTACAGGGTGGGCTGTTCCACGCCCAGTTTCTGAGCCAG
CTTCCGGGTGGTCAGGCCCTCGATGCCCACTTCGTTGAGCAGTTCCAGGGCGCTGTTGATCACTTTGCTC
TTGTCCAGCCGGCTCATGGTGACCTTAACGATACGGTACGTTTCGTATCAATTACTCTAGAGTCCCCCGT
GTTCTCTCCAAATGAAATGAACTTCCTTATATAGAGGAAGGGTCTTGCGAAAGGATAGTGGGATTGTGAC
CTACCTTAACGATACGGTACGTTTCGTATCATGCTAGGTGGCCTAGCTAGCTTAGACCCGATTATCTATA
GATCGATAGAAACTATTATCTATAGATCGATAGAAAACATTATCTATAGATCGATAGAAATGATTATCTA
TAGATCGATAGAAATGATTATCTATAGATCGATAGAAATCATTATCTATAGATCGATAGAAATTCGCGGC
CGCAGCCAACTTTTCTATTACTCGCTTCGAGACCGGGCTAGAGCGGACTAGTTCTAGAGCGGCCGCCACC
GCGGTGGAGCTCCAGCTTTTGTTCCCTTTAGTGAGGGTTAATTGCGCGCTTGGCGTAATCATGGTCATAG
CTGTTTCCTGTGTGAAATTGTTATCCGCTCACAATTCCACACAACATACGAGCCGGAAGCATAAAGTGTA
AAGCCTGGGGTGCCTAATGAGTGAGCTAACTCACATTAATTGCGTTGCGCTCACTGCCCGCTTTCCAGTC
GGGAAACCTGTCGTGCCAGCTGCATTAATGAATCGGCCAACGCGCGGGGAGAGGCGGTTTGCGTATTGGG
CGCTCTTCCGCTTCCTCGCTCACTGACTCGCTGCGCTCGGTCGTTCGGCTGCGGCGAGCGGTATCAGCTC
ACTCAAAGGCGGTAATACGGTTATCCACAGAATCAGGGGATAACGCAGGAAAGAACATGAAGGCCTTGAC
AGGATATATTGGCGGGTAAACTAAGTCGCTGTATGTGTTTGTTTGAGATCTCATGTGAGCAAAAGGCCAG
CAAAAGGCCAGGAACCGTAAAAAGGCCGCGTTGCTGGCGTTTTTCCATAGGCTCCGCCCCCCTGACGAGC
ATCACAAAAATCGACGCTCAAGTCAGAGGTGGCGAAACCCGACAGGACTATAAAGATACCAGGCGTTTCC
CCCTGGAAGCTCCCTCGTGCGCTCTCCTGTTCCGACCCTGCCGCTTACCGGATACCTGTCCGCCTTTCTC
CCTTCGGGAAGCGTGGCGCTTTCTCATAGCTCACGCTGTAGGTATCTCAGTTCGGTGTAGGTCGTTCGCT
CCAAGCTGGGCTGTGTGCACGAACCCCCCGTTCAGCCCGACCGCTGCGCCTTATCCGGTAACTATCGTCT
TGAGTCCAACCCGGTAAGACACGACTTATCGCCACTGGCAGCAGCCACTGGTAACAGGATTAGCAGAGCG
AGGTATGTAGGCGGTGCTACAGAGTTCTTGAAGTGGTGGCCTAACTACGGCTACACTAGAAGGACAGTAT
TTGGTATCTGCGCTCTGCTGAAGCCAGTTACCTTCGGAAAAAGAGTTGGTAGCTCTTGATCCGGCAAACA
AACCACCGCTGGTAGCGGTGGTTTTTTTGTTTGCAAGCAGCAGATTACGCGCAGAAAAAAAGGATCTCAA
GAAGATCCTTTGATCTTTTCTACGGGGTCTGACGCTCAGTGGAACGAAAACTCACGTTAAGGGATTTTGG
TCATGCATTCTAGGTACTAAAACAATTCATCCAGTAAAATATAATATTTTATTTTCTCCCAATCAGGCTT
GATCCCCAGTAAGTCAAAAAATAGCTCGACATACTGTTCTTCCCCGATATCCTCCCTGATCGACCGGACG
CAGAAGGCAATGTCATACCACTTGTCCGCCCTGCCGCTTCTCCCAAGATCAATAAAGCCACTTACTTTGC
CATCTTTCACAAAGATGTTGCTGTCACCCAGGTCGCCGTGGGAAAAGACAAGTTCCTCTTCGGGCTTTTC
CGTCTTTAAAAAATCATACAGCTCGCGCGGATCTTTAAATGGAGTATCTTCTTCCCAGTTTTCGCAATCC
ACATCGGCCAGATCGTTATTCAGTAAGTAATCCAATTCGGCTAAGCGGCTGTCTAAGCTATTCGTATAGG
GACAATCCGATATGTCGATGGAGTGAAAGAGCCTGATGCACTCCGCATACAGCTCGATAATCTTTTCAGG
GCTTTGTTCATCTTCATACTCTTCCGAGCAAAGGACGCCATCGGCCTCACTCATGAGCAGATTGCTCCAG
CCATCATGCCGTTCAAAGTGCAGGACCTTTGGAACAGGCAGCTTTCCTTCCAGCCATAGCATCATGTCCT
TTTCCCGTTCCACATCATAGGTGGTCCCTTTATACCGGCTGTCCGTCATTTTTAAATATAGGTTTTCATT
TTCTCCCACCAGCTTATATACCTTAGCAGGTGACATTCCTTCCGTATCTTTTACGCAGCGGTATTTTTCG
ATCAGTTTTTTCAATTCCGGTGATATTCTCATTTTAGCCATTTATTATTTCCTTCCTCTTTTCTACAGTA
TTTAAAGATACCCCAAGAAGCTAATTATAACAAGACGAACTCCAATTCACTGTTCCTTGCATTCTAAAAC
CTTAAATACCAGAAAACAGCTTTTTCAAAGTTGTTTTCAAAGTTGGCGTATAACATAGTATCGACGGAGC
CGATTTTGAAACCGCGGTGATCACAGGCAGCAACGCTCTGTCATCGTTACAATCAACATGCTACCCTCCG
CGAGATCATCCGTGTTTCAAACCCGGCAGCTTATTGTGCAATGTAACATCAGAGATTTTGAGACACAACG
TGGCTTTGTTGAATAAATCGAACTTTTGCTGAGTTGAAGGATCAGATCACGCATCTTCCCGACAACGCAG
ACCGTTCCGTGGCAAAGCAAAAGTTCAAAATCACCAACTGGTCCACCTACAACAAAGCTCTCATCAACCG
TGGCTCCCTCACTTTCTGGCTGGATGATGGGGCGATTCAGGAGATCCCCATCCAACAGCCCGCCGTCGAG
CGGGCTTTTTTATCCCCGGAAGCCTGTGGATAGAGGGTAGTTATCCACGTGAAACCGCTAATGCCCCGCA
AAGCCTTGATTCACGGGGCTTTCCGGCCCGCTCCAAAAACTATCCACGTGAAATCGCTAATCAGGGTACG
TGAAATCGCTAATCGGAGTACGTGAAATCGCTAATAAGGTCACGTGAAATCGCTAATCAAAAAGGCACGT
GAGAACGCTAATAGCCCTTTCAGATCAACAGCTTGCAAACACCCCTCGCTCCGGCAAGTAGTTACAGCAA
GTAGTATGTTCAATTAGCTTTTCAATTATGAATATATATATCAATTATTGGTCGCCCTTGGCTTGTGGAC
AATGCGCTACGCGCACCGGCTCCGCCCGTGGACAACCGCAAGCGGTTGCCCACCGTCGAGCGCCTTTGCC
CACAACCCGGCGGCCGGCCGCAACAGATCGTTTTATAAATTTTTTTTTTTGAAAAAGAAAAAGCCCGAAA
GGCGGCAACCTCTCGGGCTTCTGGATTTCCGAT
Features (pLannotate 1.2.2; 24 found; start..end, strand, type, name):
     18..40      +  misc_feature   LB T-DNA repeat: left border repeat from nopaline C58 T-DNA (truncated)
    696..1556    +  CDS            PIP2-1: PIP21_ARATH - Also known as PIP2A. Experimental evidence at protein level: Swiss-Prot protein existence level 1. Water channel required to facilitate the transport of water across cell membrane. Probably involved in root water uptake. Its function is impaired by Hg(2+). From Arabidopsis thaliana (Mouse-ear cress).
   1563..2272    +  CDS            mCherry (fragment): monomeric derivative of DsRed fluorescent protein (Shaner et al., 2004) mammalian codon-optimized
   2292..2544    +  terminator     NOS terminator: nopaline synthase terminator and poly(A) signal
   3066..3368    +  promoter       CaMV 35S promoter (fragment): strong constitutive promoter from cauliflower mosaic virus
   3437..3632    +  CDS            superfolder GFP (fragment): GFP variant that folds robustly even when fused to poorly folded proteins (Pédelacq et al., 2006)
   3634..3822    +  intron         IV2 intron: modified second intron of the potato ST-LS1 gene (Vancanneyt et al., 1990)
   3844..4341    +  CDS            mgfp5 (fragment): GFP with folding enhancement mutations; mgfp5; suitable for expression in plants due to removal of a cryptic intron
   4604..4780    -  polyA_signal   CaMV poly(A) signal: cauliflower mosaic virus polyadenylation signal
   4857..5477    -  CDS            tetR: TETR2_ECOLX - Experimental evidence at protein level: Swiss-Prot protein existence level 1. TetR is the repressor of the tetracycline resistance element; its N-terminal region forms a helix-turn-helix structure and binds DNA. Binding of tetracycline to TetR reduces the repressor affinity for the tetracycline resistance gene (tetA) promoter operator sites. From Escherichia coli.
   5534..5578    -  promoter       minimal CaMV 35S promoter: minimal 35S promoter from cauliflower mosaic virus
   5581..5598    -  promoter       35SPPDK promoter (fragment): hybrid promoter consisting of the cauliflower mosaic virus 35S enhancer fused to the maize C4PPDK basal promoter (Yoo et al., 2007)
   5857..5892    -  misc_feature   MCS (fragment): pBluescript multiple cloning site
   5905..5923    -  promoter       T3 promoter: promoter for bacteriophage T3 RNA polymerase
   5968..5984    -  protein_bind   lac operator: The lac repressor binds to the lac operator to inhibit transcription in E. coli. This inhibition can be relieved by adding lactose or isopropyl-β-D-thiogalactopyranoside (IPTG). lac repressor encoded by lacI
   5992..6022    -  promoter       lac promoter: promoter for the E. coli lac operon
   6037..6058    -  protein_bind   CAP binding site: CAP binding activates transcription in the presence of cAMP. E. coli catabolite activator protein
   6071..6163    -  CDS            lacI (fragment): lac repressor; lacI; The lac repressor binds to the lac operator to inhibit transcription in E. coli. This inhibition can be relieved by adding lactose or isopropyl-β-D-thiogalactopyranoside (IPTG).
   6165..6289    -  rep_origin     RSF ori (fragment): Plasmids containing the RSF 1030 origin of replication can be propagated in E. coli cells that contain additional plasmids with compatible origins.
   6297..6321    +  misc_feature   RB T-DNA repeat: right border repeat from nopaline C58 T-DNA
   6412..7000    -  rep_origin     ori: high-copy-number ColE1/pMB1/pBR322/pUC origin of replication
   7090..7881    -  CDS            aphA: KKA3_ENTFL - Experimental evidence at protein level: Swiss-Prot protein existence level 1. Resistance to kanamycin and structurally-related aminoglycosides, including amikacin. From Enterococcus faecalis (Streptococcus faecalis).
   8272..8370    +  CDS            TRA2_ECOLX (fragment): Protein predicted: Swiss-Prot protein existence level 4. Required for transposition of transposon Tn903. From Escherichia coli.
   8378..8813    +  rep_origin     pSa ori: origin of replication from bacterial plasmid pSa
