[The description below was written by a language model from this plasmid's Addgene catalogue record and pLannotate feature annotations shown in this document.]
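Description:
JAB3616 is a plant expression T-DNA binary vector, built on the JAB2155 backbone, that carries parts for constructing synthetic genetic circuits in eudicot plants. The 8.9 kb plasmid is maintained at high copy in E. coli through a ColE1/pUC-type origin and selected with kanamycin via an aphA (aminoglycoside phosphotransferase) gene. It also carries a pSa origin, which in binary vectors of this type supports replication in Agrobacterium. The payload sits between nopaline-type left and right T-DNA border repeats, so it can be transferred into plant cells. No plant selectable marker is annotated or described in the record.

The T-DNA holds three synthetic transcription units. The first, described as UBQ10 promoter-driven although that promoter is not picked up in the feature table, expresses the Arabidopsis aquaporin PIP2A fused to mCherry with a NOS terminator. This gives a constitutive red plasma-membrane marker useful for identifying transformed cells and normalising output. The second, on the opposite strand, places TetR with a nuclear localisation signal under a synthetic promoter containing six AmtR operators and two PhlF operators joined to a minimal 35S core, ending in a terminator named 19St in the record and annotated as a CaMV poly(A) signal. TetR expression should therefore respond to AmtR- and PhlF-based regulators supplied from elsewhere, making this unit an intermediate logic layer. The third unit, "proT", is annotated as a 35S-derived promoter fragment and is presumably TetR-responsive, though the record does not spell this out. It drives a GFP interrupted by the potato ST-LS1 IV2 intron, followed by an ADH terminator; the intron restricts fluorescence to plant cells by preventing expression in bacteria. The first two units come from the backbone and the GFP reporter is the added part.
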