Addgene plasmid #190426: JAB3616
Purpose: Plasmids encode parts for syntetic genetic circuit construction in eudicot plants (proUBQ10::PIP2A-mCherry-NOSt_6XAmtRO-2XPhlFO::TetR-NLS-19St_proT::GFPint-ADHt)
Depositing lab: Jennifer Brophy & Jose Dinneny. Depositing organization: Stanford University. Publication: Synthetic genetic circuits as a means of reprogramming plant roots. Brophy JAN, Magallon KJ, Duan L, Zhong V, Ramachandran P, Kniazev K, Dinneny JR. Science. 2022 Aug 12;377(6607):747-751. doi: 10.1126/science.abo4326. Epub 2022 Aug 11. PubMed 35951698.
Backbone
  Vector backbone: JAB2155
  Vector type: Plant Expression
Growth in bacteria
  Bacterial resistance: Kanamycin, 50 μg/mL
  Growth temperature: 37°C
  Growth strain: DH5alpha
  Copy number: High Copy
Gene/Insert
  Gene/Insert name: proUBQ10::PIP2A-mCherry-NOSt_6XAmtRO-2XPhlFO::TetR-NLS-19St_proT::GFPint-ADHt
  Species: Synthetic
  Cloning method: Restriction Enzyme; 5′ cloning site unknown (unknown if destroyed)
Terms and licenses: Academic/Nonprofit Terms; Industry Terms: Not Available to Industry
Depositor comments: Backbone JAB2155 contains proUBQ10::PIP2A-mCherry-NOSt_6XAmtRO-2XPhlFO::TetR-NLS-19St. Please see the fully annotated sequence linked the "Supplemental Documents" section. Please visit https://www.biorxiv.org/content/10.1101/2022.02.02.478917v1 for bioRxiv preprint.
How to cite: JAB3616 was a gift from Jennifer Brophy & Jose Dinneny (Addgene plasmid # 190426 ; http://n2t.net/addgene:190426 ; RRID:Addgene_190426)
